Addgene plasmid #75242: Ikaros-CRISPR-Nick 1/2 (PX461-EF1a-pSpCas9n(BB)-2A-GFP)
Purpose: CRISPR/Cas9 NICKASE plasmid against human Ikaros (1/2)
Depositing lab: Ria Baumgrass. Depositing organization: Deutsches Rheuma-Forschungszentrum Berlin (DRFZ). Publication: Identification of Novel Nuclear Factor of Activated T Cells (NFAT)-Associated Proteins in T cells. Gabriel CH, Gross F, Karl M, Stephanowitz H, Hennig AF, Weber M, Gryzik S, Bachmann I, Hecklau K, Wienands J, Schuchhardt J, Herzel H, Radbruch A, Krause E, Baumgrass R. J Biol Chem. 2016 Sep 16. pii: jbc.M116.739326. 10.1074/jbc.M116.739326 PubMed 27637333.
Backbone
  Vector backbone: PX461-pSpCas9n(BB)2A-GFP
  Backbone manufacturer: Feng Zhang (Plasmid #48140)
  Backbone size w/o insert (bp): 9703
  Total vector size (bp): 9703
  Modifications to backbone: CBH promoter exchanged for hEF1a promoter
  Vector type: CRISPR
  Selectable markers: GFP
Growth in bacteria
  Bacterial resistance: Ampicillin, 100 μg/mL
  Growth temperature: 37°C
  Growth strain: NEB Stable
  Copy number: Unknown
Gene/Insert
  Gene/Insert name: sgRNA against human Ikaros (alt name: IKZF1)
  gRNA/shRNA sequence: (gg)TCTGGAGTATCGCTTACAGG
  Species: H. sapiens (human)
  GenBank ID: 10320 (Gene-ID)
  Entrez Gene: IKZF1 (a.k.a. CVID13, Hs.54452, IK1, IKAROS, LYF1, LyF-1, PPP1R92, PRO0758, ZNFN1A1)
Terms and licenses: Academic/Nonprofit Terms; Industry Terms: Not Available to Industry
Depositor comments: gRNA contains at least 3 missmatches against human DNA (http://crispr.mit.edu) 2 additional nonmatching Guanidines added at 5' to enhnace specificy (Kim, D. et al. Digenome-seq: genome-wide profiling of CRISPR-Cas9 off-target effects in human cells. Nat. Methods 12, 237–43, 1 p following 243 (2015).) targets all isoforms. MUST BE COTRANSFECTED WITH PLASMID #75243
How to cite: Ikaros-CRISPR-Nick 1/2 (PX461-EF1a-pSpCas9n(BB)-2A-GFP) was a gift from Ria Baumgrass (Addgene plasmid # 75242 ; http://n2t.net/addgene:75242 ; RRID:Addgene_75242)
