[The description below was written by a language model from this plasmid's Addgene catalogue record and pLannotate feature annotations shown in this document.]
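Description:
Ikaros-CRISPR-Nick 1/2 is a mammalian CRISPR expression plasmid of about 9.7 kb, built on the PX461 pSpCas9n(BB)-2A-GFP backbone. The depositor replaced the original CBh promoter with the human EF-1α promoter. It is propagated in bacteria through a high-copy ColE1/pUC-type origin and selected with ampicillin (AmpR, β-lactamase). The feature table also picks up an M13/f1-type phage origin, a single AAV2 ITR and short bom and rop fragments, which appear to be backbone remnants rather than functional parts of the payload. There is no drug selection marker for mammalian cells, so transfected cells are identified or sorted by GFP fluorescence.

The plasmid carries two expression units. A human U6 RNA polymerase III promoter drives a single guide RNA, made up of a spacer against human IKZF1 (Ikaros) fused to the Streptococcus pyogenes gRNA scaffold. According to the depositor, the guide targets all isoforms, has at least three mismatches to other human sequences, and carries two extra non-matching 5' guanines intended to improve specificity. Downstream, the EF-1α promoter drives S. pyogenes Cas9, which the annotation tool splits into N- and C-terminal portions. The record describes it as the Cas9n nickase variant. It is followed by a nucleoplasmin nuclear localisation signal, a 2A peptide (named in the backbone, not annotated) and EGFP, and the unit ends in a bGH polyadenylation signal.

Because a nickase cuts only one DNA strand, this plasmid is one half of a paired-nickase design and must be co-transfected with its partner plasmid (2/2), which carries the second guide. Together the two offset nicks produce a double-strand break in IKZF1 with reduced off-target activity. The associated study concerned NFAT-associated proteins in T cells.
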