Features (pLannotate 1.2.2; 17 found; start..end, strand, type, name):
      1..241     +  promoter       U6 promoter: RNA polymerase III promoter for human U6 snRNA
    272..347     +  misc_RNA       gRNA scaffold: guide RNA scaffold for the Streptococcus pyogenes CRISPR/Cas9 system
    354..397     +  misc_RNA       gRNA scaffold (fragment): guide RNA scaffold for the Streptococcus pyogenes CRISPR/Cas9 system
    460..1638    +  promoter       EF-1α promoter: strong constitutive promoter for human elongation factor EF-1α
   1785..3500    +  CDS            Cas9(N): N-terminal portion of Streptococcus pyogenes Cas9 (Zetsche et al., 2015)
   3387..5885    +  CDS            Cas9(C): C-terminal portion of Streptococcus pyogenes Cas9 (Zetsche et al., 2015)
   5886..5933    +  CDS            nucleoplasmin NLS: bipartite nuclear localization signal from nucleoplasmin
   6003..6716    +  CDS            EGFP: EGFP is a basic (constitutively fluorescent) green fluorescent protein published in 1996, derived from Aequorea victoria. It is reported to be a rapidly-maturing weak dimer with moderate acid sensitivity.
   6750..6861    +  polyA_signal   bGH poly(A) signal: bovine growth hormone polyadenylation signal
   6966..7106    +  repeat_region  AAV2 ITR: inverted terminal repeat of adeno-associated virus serotype 2 inverted
   7111..7162    -  misc_feature   bom (fragment): basis of mobility region from pBR322
   7181..7561    +  rep_origin     M13 ori (sequence partly withheld): M13 bacteriophage origin of replication; arrow indicates direction of (+) strand synthesis
   7637..7686    -  misc_feature   bom (fragment): basis of mobility region from pBR322
   7788..7823    -  CDS            rop (fragment): Rop protein, which maintains plasmids at low copy number; rop
   7918..8022    +  promoter       AmpR promoter: bla
   8023..8883    +  CDS            AmpR: β-lactamase; bla; confers resistance to ampicillin, carbenicillin, and related antibiotics
   9054..9642    +  rep_origin     ori: high-copy-number ColE1/pMB1/pBR322/pUC origin of replication
>Addgene plasmid #75242 | Ikaros-CRISPR-Nick 1/2 (PX461-EF1a-pSpCas9n(BB)-2A-GFP) | depositor full sequence | sequence record 142284 | Ikaros-CRISPR-Nick 1/2 (PX461-EF1a-pSpCas9n(BB)-2A-GFP) sequence 9703 bps
GAGGGCCTATTTCCCATGATTCCTTCATATTTGCATATACGATACAAGGCTGTTAGAGAGATAATTGGAA
TTAATTTGACTGTAAACACAAAGATATTAGTACAAAATACGTGACGTAGAAAGTAATAATTTCTTGGGTA
GTTTGCAGTTTTAAAATTATGTTTTAAAATGGACTATCATATGCTTACCGTAACTTGAAAGTATTTCGAT
TTCTTGGCTTTATATATCTTGTGGAAAGGACGAAACACCGGTCTGGAGTATCGCTTACAGGGTTTTAGAG
CTAGAAATAGCAAGTTAAAATAAGGCTAGTCCGTTATCAACTTGAAAAAGTGGCACCGAGTCGGTGCTTT
TTTGTTTTAGAGCTAGAAATAGCAAGTTAAAATAAGGCTAGTCCGTTTTTAGCGCGTGCGCCAATTCTGC
AGACAAATGGCTCTAGTGGTCTTGAAAGGAGTGGGAATTGGCTCCGGTGCCCGTCAGTGGGCAGAGCGCA
CATCGCCCACAGTCCCCGAGAAGTTGGGGGGAGGGGTCGGCAATTGAACCGGTGCCTAGAGAAGGTGGCG
CGGGGTAAACTGGGAAAGTGATGTCGTGTACTGGCTCCGCCTTTTTCCCGAGGGTGGGGGAGAACCGTAT
ATAAGTGCAGTAGTCGCCGTGAACGTTCTTTTTCGCAACGGGTTTGCCGCCAGAACACAGGTAAGTGCCG
TGTGTGGTTCCCGCGGGCCTGGCCTCTTTACGGGTTATGGCCCTTGCGTGCCTTGAATTACTTCCACCTG
GCTGCAGTACGTGATTCTTGATCCCGAGCTTCGGGTTGGAAGTGGGTGGGAGAGTTCGAGGCCTTGCGCT
TAAGGAGCCCCTTCGCCTCGTGCTTGAGTTGAGGCCTGGCCTGGGCGCTGGGGCCGCCGCGTGCGAATCT
GGTGGCACCTTCGCGCCTGTCTCGCTGCTTTCGATAAGTCTCTAGCCATTTAAAATTTTTGATGACCTGC
TGCGACGCTTTTTTTCTGGCAAGATAGTCTTGTAAATGCGGGCCAAGATCTGCACACTGGTATTTCGGTT
TTTGGGGCCGCGGGCGGCGACGGGGCCCGTGCGTCCCAGCGCACATGTTCGGCGAGGCGGGGCCTGCGAG
CGCGGCCACCGAGAATCGGACGGGGGTAGTCTCAAGCTGGCCGGCCTGCTCTGGTGCCTGGCCTCGCGCC
GCCGTGTATCGCCCCGCCCTGGGCGGCAAGGCTGGCCCGGTCGGCACCAGTTGCGTGAGCGGAAAGATGG
CCGCTTCCCGGCCCTGCTGCAGGGAGCTCAAAATGGAGGACGCGGCGCTCGGGAGAGCGGGCGGGTGAGT
CACCCACACAAAGGAAAAGGGCCTTTCCGTCCTCAGCCGTCGCTTCATGTGACTCCACGGAGTACCGGGC
GCCGTCCAGGCACCTCGATTAGTTCTCGAGCTTTTGGAGTACGTCGTCTTTAGGTTGGGGGGAGGGGTTT
TATGCGATGGAGTTTCCCCACACTGAGTGGGTGGAGACTGAAGTTAGGCCAGCTTGGCACTTGATGTAAT
TCTCCTTGGAATTTGCCCTTTTTGAGTTTGGATCTTGGTTCATTCTCAAGCCTCAGACAGTGGTTCAAAG
TTTTTTTCTTCCATTTCAGGTGTCGTGAGGAATTTCGACATTTCCGGTGCCACCATGGACTATAAGGACC
ACGACGGAGACTACAAGGATCATGATATTGATTACAAAGACGATGACGATAAGATGGCCCCAAAGAAGAA
GCGGAAGGTCGGTATCCACGGAGTCCCAGCAGCCGACAAGAAGTACAGCATCGGCCTGGCCATCGGCACC
AACTCTGTGGGCTGGGCCGTGATCACCGACGAGTACAAGGTGCCCAGCAAGAAATTCAAGGTGCTGGGCA
ACACCGACCGGCACAGCATCAAGAAGAACCTGATCGGAGCCCTGCTGTTCGACAGCGGCGAAACAGCCGA
GGCCACCCGGCTGAAGAGAACCGCCAGAAGAAGATACACCAGACGGAAGAACCGGATCTGCTATCTGCAA
GAGATCTTCAGCAACGAGATGGCCAAGGTGGACGACAGCTTCTTCCACAGACTGGAAGAGTCCTTCCTGG
TGGAAGAGGATAAGAAGCACGAGCGGCACCCCATCTTCGGCAACATCGTGGACGAGGTGGCCTACCACGA
GAAGTACCCCACCATCTACCACCTGAGAAAGAAACTGGTGGACAGCACCGACAAGGCCGACCTGCGGCTG
ATCTATCTGGCCCTGGCCCACATGATCAAGTTCCGGGGCCACTTCCTGATCGAGGGCGACCTGAACCCCG
ACAACAGCGACGTGGACAAGCTGTTCATCCAGCTGGTGCAGACCTACAACCAGCTGTTCGAGGAAAACCC
CATCAACGCCAGCGGCGTGGACGCCAAGGCCATCCTGTCTGCCAGACTGAGCAAGAGCAGACGGCTGGAA
AATCTGATCGCCCAGCTGCCCGGCGAGAAGAAGAATGGCCTGTTCGGCAACCTGATTGCCCTGAGCCTGG
GCCTGACCCCCAACTTCAAGAGCAACTTCGACCTGGCCGAGGATGCCAAACTGCAGCTGAGCAAGGACAC
CTACGACGACGACCTGGACAACCTGCTGGCCCAGATCGGCGACCAGTACGCCGACCTGTTTCTGGCCGCC
AAGAACCTGTCCGACGCCATCCTGCTGAGCGACATCCTGAGAGTGAACACCGAGATCACCAAGGCCCCCC
TGAGCGCCTCTATGATCAAGAGATACGACGAGCACCACCAGGACCTGACCCTGCTGAAAGCTCTCGTGCG
GCAGCAGCTGCCTGAGAAGTACAAAGAGATTTTCTTCGACCAGAGCAAGAACGGCTACGCCGGCTACATT
GACGGCGGAGCCAGCCAGGAAGAGTTCTACAAGTTCATCAAGCCCATCCTGGAAAAGATGGACGGCACCG
AGGAACTGCTCGTGAAGCTGAACAGAGAGGACCTGCTGCGGAAGCAGCGGACCTTCGACAACGGCAGCAT
CCCCCACCAGATCCACCTGGGAGAGCTGCACGCCATTCTGCGGCGGCAGGAAGATTTTTACCCATTCCTG
AAGGACAACCGGGAAAAGATCGAGAAGATCCTGACCTTCCGCATCCCCTACTACGTGGGCCCTCTGGCCA
GGGGAAACAGCAGATTCGCCTGGATGACCAGAAAGAGCGAGGAAACCATCACCCCCTGGAACTTCGAGGA
AGTGGTGGACAAGGGCGCTTCCGCCCAGAGCTTCATCGAGCGGATGACCAACTTCGATAAGAACCTGCCC
AACGAGAAGGTGCTGCCCAAGCACAGCCTGCTGTACGAGTACTTCACCGTGTATAACGAGCTGACCAAAG
TGAAATACGTGACCGAGGGAATGAGAAAGCCCGCCTTCCTGAGCGGCGAGCAGAAAAAGGCCATCGTGGA
CCTGCTGTTCAAGACCAACCGGAAAGTGACCGTGAAGCAGCTGAAAGAGGACTACTTCAAGAAAATCGAG
TGCTTCGACTCCGTGGAAATCTCCGGCGTGGAAGATCGGTTCAACGCCTCCCTGGGCACATACCACGATC
TGCTGAAAATTATCAAGGACAAGGACTTCCTGGACAATGAGGAAAACGAGGACATTCTGGAAGATATCGT
GCTGACCCTGACACTGTTTGAGGACAGAGAGATGATCGAGGAACGGCTGAAAACCTATGCCCACCTGTTC
GACGACAAAGTGATGAAGCAGCTGAAGCGGCGGAGATACACCGGCTGGGGCAGGCTGAGCCGGAAGCTGA
TCAACGGCATCCGGGACAAGCAGTCCGGCAAGACAATCCTGGATTTCCTGAAGTCCGACGGCTTCGCCAA
CAGAAACTTCATGCAGCTGATCCACGACGACAGCCTGACCTTTAAAGAGGACATCCAGAAAGCCCAGGTG
TCCGGCCAGGGCGATAGCCTGCACGAGCACATTGCCAATCTGGCCGGCAGCCCCGCCATTAAGAAGGGCA
TCCTGCAGACAGTGAAGGTGGTGGACGAGCTCGTGAAAGTGATGGGCCGGCACAAGCCCGAGAACATCGT
GATCGAAATGGCCAGAGAGAACCAGACCACCCAGAAGGGACAGAAGAACAGCCGCGAGAGAATGAAGCGG
ATCGAAGAGGGCATCAAAGAGCTGGGCAGCCAGATCCTGAAAGAACACCCCGTGGAAAACACCCAGCTGC
AGAACGAGAAGCTGTACCTGTACTACCTGCAGAATGGGCGGGATATGTACGTGGACCAGGAACTGGACAT
CAACCGGCTGTCCGACTACGATGTGGACCATATCGTGCCTCAGAGCTTTCTGAAGGACGACTCCATCGAC
AACAAGGTGCTGACCAGAAGCGACAAGAACCGGGGCAAGAGCGACAACGTGCCCTCCGAAGAGGTCGTGA
AGAAGATGAAGAACTACTGGCGGCAGCTGCTGAACGCCAAGCTGATTACCCAGAGAAAGTTCGACAATCT
GACCAAGGCCGAGAGAGGCGGCCTGAGCGAACTGGATAAGGCCGGCTTCATCAAGAGACAGCTGGTGGAA
ACCCGGCAGATCACAAAGCACGTGGCACAGATCCTGGACTCCCGGATGAACACTAAGTACGACGAGAATG
ACAAGCTGATCCGGGAAGTGAAAGTGATCACCCTGAAGTCCAAGCTGGTGTCCGATTTCCGGAAGGATTT
CCAGTTTTACAAAGTGCGCGAGATCAACAACTACCACCACGCCCACGACGCCTACCTGAACGCCGTCGTG
GGAACCGCCCTGATCAAAAAGTACCCTAAGCTGGAAAGCGAGTTCGTGTACGGCGACTACAAGGTGTACG
ACGTGCGGAAGATGATCGCCAAGAGCGAGCAGGAAATCGGCAAGGCTACCGCCAAGTACTTCTTCTACAG
CAACATCATGAACTTTTTCAAGACCGAGATTACCCTGGCCAACGGCGAGATCCGGAAGCGGCCTCTGATC
GAGACAAACGGCGAAACCGGGGAGATCGTGTGGGATAAGGGCCGGGATTTTGCCACCGTGCGGAAAGTGC
TGAGCATGCCCCAAGTGAATATCGTGAAAAAGACCGAGGTGCAGACAGGCGGCTTCAGCAAAGAGTCTAT
CCTGCCCAAGAGGAACAGCGATAAGCTGATCGCCAGAAAGAAGGACTGGGACCCTAAGAAGTACGGCGGC
TTCGACAGCCCCACCGTGGCCTATTCTGTGCTGGTGGTGGCCAAAGTGGAAAAGGGCAAGTCCAAGAAAC
TGAAGAGTGTGAAAGAGCTGCTGGGGATCACCATCATGGAAAGAAGCAGCTTCGAGAAGAATCCCATCGA
CTTTCTGGAAGCCAAGGGCTACAAAGAAGTGAAAAAGGACCTGATCATCAAGCTGCCTAAGTACTCCCTG
TTCGAGCTGGAAAACGGCCGGAAGAGAATGCTGGCCTCTGCCGGCGAACTGCAGAAGGGAAACGAACTGG
CCCTGCCCTCCAAATATGTGAACTTCCTGTACCTGGCCAGCCACTATGAGAAGCTGAAGGGCTCCCCCGA
GGATAATGAGCAGAAACAGCTGTTTGTGGAACAGCACAAGCACTACCTGGACGAGATCATCGAGCAGATC
AGCGAGTTCTCCAAGAGAGTGATCCTGGCCGACGCTAATCTGGACAAAGTGCTGTCCGCCTACAACAAGC
ACCGGGATAAGCCCATCAGAGAGCAGGCCGAGAATATCATCCACCTGTTTACCCTGACCAATCTGGGAGC
CCCTGCCGCCTTCAAGTACTTTGACACCACCATCGACCGGAAGAGGTACACCAGCACCAAAGAGGTGCTG
GACGCCACCCTGATCCACCAGAGCATCACCGGCCTGTACGAGACACGGATCGACCTGTCTCAGCTGGGAG
GCGACAAAAGGCCGGCGGCCACGAAAAAGGCCGGCCAGGCAAAAAAGAAAAAGGAATTCGGCAGTGGAGA
GGGCAGAGGAAGTCTGCTAACATGCGGTGACGTCGAGGAGAATCCTGGCCCAGTGAGCAAGGGCGAGGAG
CTGTTCACCGGGGTGGTGCCCATCCTGGTCGAGCTGGACGGCGACGTAAACGGCCACAAGTTCAGCGTGT
CCGGCGAGGGCGAGGGCGATGCCACCTACGGCAAGCTGACCCTGAAGTTCATCTGCACCACCGGCAAGCT
GCCCGTGCCCTGGCCCACCCTCGTGACCACCCTGACCTACGGCGTGCAGTGCTTCAGCCGCTACCCCGAC
CACATGAAGCAGCACGACTTCTTCAAGTCCGCCATGCCCGAAGGCTACGTCCAGGAGCGCACCATCTTCT
TCAAGGACGACGGCAACTACAAGACCCGCGCCGAGGTGAAGTTCGAGGGCGACACCCTGGTGAACCGCAT
CGAGCTGAAGGGCATCGACTTCAAGGAGGACGGCAACATCCTGGGGCACAAGCTGGAGTACAACTACAAC
AGCCACAACGTCTATATCATGGCCGACAAGCAGAAGAACGGCATCAAGGTGAACTTCAAGATCCGCCACA
ACATCGAGGACGGCAGCGTGCAGCTCGCCGACCACTACCAGCAGAACACCCCCATCGGCGACGGCCCCGT
GCTGCTGCCCGACAACCACTACCTGAGCACCCAGTCCGCCCTGAGCAAAGACCCCAACGAGAAGCGCGAT
CACATGGTCCTGCTGGAGTTCGTGACCGCCGCCGGGATCACTCTCGGCATGGACGAGCTGTACAAGGAAT
TCTAACTAGAGCTCGCTGATCAGCCTCGACTGTGCCTTCTAGTTGCCAGCCATCTGTTGTTTGCCCCTCC
CCCGTGCCTTCCTTGACCCTGGAAGGTGCCACTCCCACTGTCCTTTCCTAATAAAATGAGGAAATTGCAT
CGCATTGTCTGAGTAGGTGTCATTCTATTCTGGGGGGTGGGGTGGGGCAGGACAGCAAGGGGGAGGATTG
GGAAGAGAATAGCAGGCATGCTGGGGAGCGGCCGCAGGAACCCCTAGTGATGGAGTTGGCCACTCCCTCT
CTGCGCGCTCGCTCGCTCACTGAGGCCGGGCGACCAAAGGTCGCCCGACGCCCGGGCTTTGCCCGGGCGG
CCTCAGTGAGCGAGCGAGCGCGCAGCTGCCTGCAGGGGCGCCTGATGCGGTATTTTCTCCTTACGCATCT
GTGCGGTATTTCACACCGCATA
[142 nt withheld, positions 7163-7304]
C
[141 nt withheld, positions 7306-7446]
CCTTTGACGTTGGAGTCCACGTTCTTT
[37 nt withheld, positions 7474-7510]
ACCCTATCTCGGGCTATTCTTTTGATTTATAAGGGATTTTGCCGATTTCGGCCTATTGGTTAAAAAATGA
GCTGATTTAACAAAAATTTAACGCGAATTTTAACAAAATATTAACGTTTACAATTTTATGGTGCACTCTC
AGTACAATCTGCTCTGATGCCGCATAGTTAAGCCAGCCCCGACACCCGCCAACACCCGCTGACGCGCCCT
GACGGGCTTGTCTGCTCCCGGCATCCGCTTACAGACAAGCTGTGACCGTCTCCGGGAGCTGCATGTGTCA
GAGGTTTTCACCGTCATCACCGAAACGCGCGAGACGAAAGGGCCTCGTGATACGCCTATTTTTATAGGTT
AATGTCATGATAATAATGGTTTCTTAGACGTCAGGTGGCACTTTTCGGGGAAATGTGCGCGGAACCCCTA
TTTGTTTATTTTTCTAAATACATTCAAATATGTATCCGCTCATGAGACAATAACCCTGATAAATGCTTCA
ATAATATTGAAAAAGGAAGAGTATGAGTATTCAACATTTCCGTGTCGCCCTTATTCCCTTTTTTGCGGCA
TTTTGCCTTCCTGTTTTTGCTCACCCAGAAACGCTGGTGAAAGTAAAAGATGCTGAAGATCAGTTGGGTG
CACGAGTGGGTTACATCGAACTGGATCTCAACAGCGGTAAGATCCTTGAGAGTTTTCGCCCCGAAGAACG
TTTTCCAATGATGAGCACTTTTAAAGTTCTGCTATGTGGCGCGGTATTATCCCGTATTGACGCCGGGCAA
GAGCAACTCGGTCGCCGCATACACTATTCTCAGAATGACTTGGTTGAGTACTCACCAGTCACAGAAAAGC
ATCTTACGGATGGCATGACAGTAAGAGAATTATGCAGTGCTGCCATAACCATGAGTGATAACACTGCGGC
CAACTTACTTCTGACAACGATCGGAGGACCGAAGGAGCTAACCGCTTTTTTGCACAACATGGGGGATCAT
GTAACTCGCCTTGATCGTTGGGAACCGGAGCTGAATGAAGCCATACCAAACGACGAGCGTGACACCACGA
TGCCTGTAGCAATGGCAACAACGTTGCGCAAACTATTAACTGGCGAACTACTTACTCTAGCTTCCCGGCA
ACAATTAATAGACTGGATGGAGGCGGATAAAGTTGCAGGACCACTTCTGCGCTCGGCCCTTCCGGCTGGC
TGGTTTATTGCTGATAAATCTGGAGCCGGTGAGCGTGGAAGCCGCGGTATCATTGCAGCACTGGGGCCAG
ATGGTAAGCCCTCCCGTATCGTAGTTATCTACACGACGGGGAGTCAGGCAACTATGGATGAACGAAATAG
ACAGATCGCTGAGATAGGTGCCTCACTGATTAAGCATTGGTAACTGTCAGACCAAGTTTACTCATATATA
CTTTAGATTGATTTAAAACTTCATTTTTAATTTAAAAGGATCTAGGTGAAGATCCTTTTTGATAATCTCA
TGACCAAAATCCCTTAACGTGAGTTTTCGTTCCACTGAGCGTCAGACCCCGTAGAAAAGATCAAAGGATC
TTCTTGAGATCCTTTTTTTCTGCGCGTAATCTGCTGCTTGCAAACAAAAAAACCACCGCTACCAGCGGTG
GTTTGTTTGCCGGATCAAGAGCTACCAACTCTTTTTCCGAAGGTAACTGGCTTCAGCAGAGCGCAGATAC
CAAATACTGTCCTTCTAGTGTAGCCGTAGTTAGGCCACCACTTCAAGAACTCTGTAGCACCGCCTACATA
CCTCGCTCTGCTAATCCTGTTACCAGTGGCTGCTGCCAGTGGCGATAAGTCGTGTCTTACCGGGTTGGAC
TCAAGACGATAGTTACCGGATAAGGCGCAGCGGTCGGGCTGAACGGGGGGTTCGTGCACACAGCCCAGCT
TGGAGCGAACGACCTACACCGAACTGAGATACCTACAGCGTGAGCTATGAGAAAGCGCCACGCTTCCCGA
AGGGAGAAAGGCGGACAGGTATCCGGTAAGCGGCAGGGTCGGAACAGGAGAGCGCACGAGGGAGCTTCCA
GGGGGAAACGCCTGGTATCTTTATAGTCCTGTCGGGTTTCGCCACCTCTGACTTGAGCGTCGATTTTTGT
GATGCTCGTCAGGGGGGCGGAGCCTATGGAAAAACGCCAGCAACGCGGCCTTTTTACGGTTCCTGGCCTT
TTGCTGGCCTTTTGCTCACATGT
