>Addgene plasmid #75242 | Ikaros-CRISPR-Nick 1/2 (PX461-EF1a-pSpCas9n(BB)-2A-GFP) | addgene partial sequence | sequence record 147106 | LKO1_5 5'-GACTATCATATGCTTACCGT-3'
AAGGACGAAACACCGGTCTGGAGTATCGCTTACAGGGTTTTAGAGCTAGAAATAGCAAGTTAAAATAAGG
CTAGTCCGTTATCAACTTGAAAAAGTGGCACCGAGTCGGTGCTTTTTTGTTTTAGAGCTAGAAATAGCAA
GTTAAAATAAGGCTAGTCCGTTTTTAGCGCGTGCGCCAATTCTGCAGACAAATGGCTCTAGTGGTCTTGA
AAGGAGTGGGAATTGGCTCCGGTGCCCGTCAGTGGGCAGAGCGCACATCGCCCACAGTCCCCGAGAAGTT
GGGGGGAGGGGTCGGCAATTGAACCGGTGCCTAGAGAAGGTGGCGCGGGGTAAACTGGGAAAGTGATGTC
GTGTACTGGCTCCGCCTTTTTCCCGAGGGTGGGGGAGAACCGTATATAAGTGCAGTAGTCGCCGTGAACG
TTCTTTTTCGCAACGGGTTTGCCGCCAGAACACAGGTAAGTGCCGTGTGTGGTTCCCGCGGGCCTGGCCT
CTTTACGGGTTATGGCCCTTGCGTGCCTTGAATTACTTCCACCTGGCTGCAGTACGTGATTCTTGATCCC
GAGCTTCGGGTTGGAAGTGGGTGGGAGAGTTCGAGGCCTTGCGCTTAAGGAGCCCCTTCGCCTCGTGCTT
GAGTTGAGGCCTGGCCTGGGCGCTGGGGCCGCCGCGTGCGAATCTGGTGGCACCTTCGCGCCTGTCTCGC
TGCTTTCGATAAGTC
