>Addgene plasmid #75242 | Ikaros-CRISPR-Nick 1/2 (PX461-EF1a-pSpCas9n(BB)-2A-GFP) | addgene partial sequence | sequence record 147107 | StrepPyoCas9-5UTR-F 5'-CGGTGCCACTTTTTCAAGTTG-3'
AACCCTGTAAGCGATACTCCAGACCGGTGTTTCGTCCTTTCCACAAGATATATAAAGCCAAGAAATCGAA
ATACTTTCAAGTTACGGTAAGCATATGATAGTCCATTTTAAAACATAATTTTAAAACTGCAAACTACCCA
AGAAATTATTACTTTCTACGTCACGTATTTTGTACTAATATCTTTGTGTTTACAGTCAAATTAATTCCAA
TTATCTCTCTAACAGCCTTGTATCGTATATGCAAATATGAAGGAATCATGGGAAATAGGCCCTCACATGT
GAGCAAAAGGCCAGCAAAAGGCCAGGAACCGTAAAAAGGCCGCGTTGCTGGCGTTTTTCCATAGGCTCCG
CCCCCCTGACGAGCATCACAAAAATCGACGCTCAAGTCAGAGGTGGCGAAACCCGACAGGACTATAAAGA
TACCAGGCGTTTCCCCCTGGAAGCTCCCTCGTGCGCTCTCCTGTTCCGACCCTGCCGCTTACCGGATACC
TGTCCGCCTTTCTCCCTTCGGGAAGCGTGGCGCTTTCTCATAGCTCACGCTGTAGGTATCTCAGTTCGGT
GTAGGTCGTTCGCTCCAAGCTGGGCTGTGTGCACGAACCCCCCGTTCAGCCCGACCGCTGCGCCTTATCC
GGTAACTATCGTCTTGAGTCCAACCCGGTAAGACACGACTTATCGCCACTGGCAGCAGCCACTGGTAACA
GGATTAGCAGAGCGAGGTATGTAGGCGGTGCTACAGAGTTCTTGAAGTGGTGGCCTAACTACGGCTACAC
TAGAAGA
