>Addgene plasmid #75242 | Ikaros-CRISPR-Nick 1/2 (PX461-EF1a-pSpCas9n(BB)-2A-GFP) | addgene partial sequence | sequence record 148419 | LKO1_5 5'-GACTATCATATGCTTACCGT-3'
AAGGACGAAACACCGGTCTGGAGTATCGCTTACAGGGTTTTAGAGCTAGAAATAGCAAGTTAAAATAAGG
CTAGTCCGTTATCAACTTGAAAAAGTGGCACCGAGTCGGTGCTTTTTTGTTTTAGAGCTAGAAATAGCAA
GTTAAAATAAGGCTAGTCCGTTTTTAGCGCGTGCGCCAATTCTGCAGACAAATGGCTCTAGTGGTCTTGA
AAGGAGTGGGAATTGGCTCCGGTGCCCGTCAGTGGGCAGAGCGCACATCGCCCACAGTCCCCGAGAAGTT
GGGGGGAGGGGTCGGCAATTGAACCGGTGCCTAGAGAAGGTGGCGCGGGGTAAACTGGGAAAGTGATGTC
GTGTACTGGCTCCGCCTTTTTCCCGAGGGTGGGGGAGAACCGTATATAAGTGCAGTAGTCGCCGTGAACG
TTCTTTTTCGCAACGGGTTTGCCGCCAGAACACAGGTAAGTGCCGTGTGTGGTTCCCGCGGGCCTGGCCT
CTTTACGGGTTATGGCCCTTGCGTGCCTTGAATTACTTCCACCTGGCTGCAGTACGTGATTCTTGATCCC
GAGCTTCGGGTTGGAAGTGGGTGGGAGAGTTCGAGGCCTTGCGCTTAAGGAGCCCCTTCGCCTCGTGCTT
GAGTTGAGGCCTGGCCTGGGCGCTGGGGCCGCCGCGTGCGAATCTGGTGGCACCTTCGCGCCTGTCTCGC
TGCTTTCGATAAGTCTCTAGCCATTTAAAATTTTTGATGACCTGCTGCGACGCTTTTTTTCTGGCAAGAT
AGTCTTGTAAATGCGGGCCAAGATCTGCACACTGGTATTTCGGTTT
